>Addgene plasmid #177408 | mCerulean3-BclXL-pEGFP-C1 | addgene full sequence | sequence record 348160 | Addgene NGS Result
TAGTTATTAATAGTAATCAATTACGGGGTCATTAGTTCATAGCCCATATATGGAGTTCCGCGTTACATAA
CTTACGGTAAATGGCCCGCCTGGCTGACCGCCCAACGACCCCCGCCCATTGACGTCAATAATGACGTATG
TTCCCATAGTAACGCCAATAGGGACTTTCCATTGACGTCAATGGGTGGAGTATTTACGGTAAACTGCCCA
CTTGGCAGTACATCAAGTGTATCATATGCCAAGTACGCCCCCTATTGACGTCAATGACGGTAAATGGCCC
GCCTGGCATTATGCCCAGTACATGACCTTATGGGACTTTCCTACTTGGCAGTACATCTACGTATTAGTCA
TCGCTATTACCATGGTGATGCGGTTTTGGCAGTACATCAATGGGCGTGGATAGCGGTTTGACTCACGGGG
ATTTCCAAGTCTCCACCCCATTGACGTCAATGGGAGTTTGTTTTGGCACCAAAATCAACGGGACTTTCCA
AAATGTCGTAACAACTCCGCCCCATTGACGCAAATGGGCGGTAGGCGTGTACGGTGGGAGGTCTATATAA
GCAGAGCTGGTTTAGTGAACCGTCAGATCCGCTAGCGCTACCGGTCGCCACCATGGTGAGCAAGGGCGAG
GAGCTGTTCACCGGGGTGGTGCCCATCCTGGTCGAGCTGGACGGCGACGTAAACGGCCACAAGTTCAGCG
TGTCCGGCGAGGGCGAGGGCGATGCCACCTACGGCAAGCTGACCCTGAAGTTCATCTGCACCACCGGCAA
GCTGCCCGTGCCCTGGCCCACCCTCGTGACCACCCTGAGCTGGGGCGTGCAGTGCTTCGCCCGCTACCCC
GACCACATGAAGCAGCACGACTTCTTCAAGTCCGCCATGCCCGAAGGCTACGTCCAGGAGCGCACCATCT
TCTTCAAGGACGACGGCAACTACAAGACCCGCGCCGAGGTGAAGTTCGAGGGCGACACCCTGGTGAACCG
CATCGAGCTGAAGGGCATCGACTTCAAGGAGGACGGCAACATCCTGGGGCACAAGCTGGAGTACAACGCC
ATCCACGGCAACGTCTATATCACCGCCGACAAGCAGAAGAACGGCATCAAGGCCAACTTCGGCCTCAACT
GCAACATCGAGGACGGCAGCGTGCAGCTCGCCGACCACTACCAGCAGAACACCCCCATCGGCGACGGCCC
CGTGCTGCTGCCCGACAACCACTACCTGAGCACCCAGTCCAAGCTGAGCAAAGACCCCAACGAGAAGCGC
GATCACATGGTCCTGCTGGAGTTCGTGACCGCCGCCGGGATCACTCTCGGCATGGACGAGCTGTACAAGT
CCGGACTCAGATCTCGAGAAATGAGCCAAAGCAACCGGGAGCTGGTGGTTGACTTTCTCTCCTACAAGCT
TTCCCAGAAAGGATACAGCTGGAGTCAGTTTAGTGATGTGGAAGAGAACAGGACTGAGGCCCCAGAAGGG
ACTGAATCGGAGATGGAGACCCCCAGTGCCATCAATGGCAACCCATCCTGGCACCTGGCAGACAGCCCCG
CGGTGAATGGAGCCACTGGCCACAGCAGCAGTTTGGATGCCCGGGAGGTGATCCCCATGGCAGCAGTAAA
GCAAGCGCTGAGGGAGGCAGGCGACGAGTTTGAACTGCGGTACCGGCGGGCATTCAGTGACCTGACATCC
CAGCTCCACATCACCCCAGGGACAGCATATCAGAGCTTTGAACAGGTAGTGAATGAACTCTTCCGGGATG
GGGTAAACTGGGGTCGCATTGTGGCCTTTTTCTCCTTCGGCGGGGCACTGTGCGTGGAAAGCGTAGACAA
GGAGATGCAGGTATTGGTGAGTCGGATCGCAGCTTGGATGGCCACTTACCTGAATGACCACCTAGAGCCT
TGGATCCAGGAGAACGGCGGCTGGGATACTTTTGTGGAACTCTATGGGAACAATGCAGCAGCCGAGAGCC
GAAAGGGCCAGGAACGCTTCAACCGCTGGTTCCTGACGGGCATGACTGTGGCCGGCGTGGTTCTGCTGGG
CTCACTCTTCAGTCGGAAATGAAGATCCACCGGATCTAGATAACTGATCATAATCAGCCATACCACATTT
GTAGAGGTTTTACTTGCTTTAAAAAACCTCCCACACCTCCCCCTGAACCTGAAACATAAAATGAATGCAA
TTGTTGTTGTTAACTTGTTTATTGCAGCTTATAATGGTTACAAATAAAGCAATAGCATCACAAATTTCAC
AAATAAAGCATTTTTTTCACTGCATTCTAGTTGTGGTTTGTCCAAACTCATCAATGTATCTTAACGCGTA
AATTGTAAGCGTTAATATTTTGTTAAAATTCGCGTTAAATTTTTGTTAAATCAGCTCATTTTTTAACCAA
TAGGCCGAAATCGGCAAAATCCCTTATAAATCAAAAGAATAGACCGAGATAGGGT
[37 nt withheld, positions 2436-2472]
AAAGAACGTGGACTCCAACGTCAAAGG
[49 nt withheld, positions 2500-2548]
T
[91 nt withheld, positions 2550-2640]
G
[124 nt withheld, positions 2642-2765]
CAGGTGGCACTTTTCGGGGAAATGTGCGCGGAACCCCTATTTGTTTATTTTTCTAAATACATTCAAATAT
GTATCCGCTCATGAGACAATAACCCTGATAAATGCTTCAATAATATTGAAAAAGGAAGAGTCCTGAGGCG
GAAAGAACCAGCTGTGGAATGTGTGTCAGTTAGGGTGTGGAAAGTCCCCAGGCTCCCCAGCAGGCAGAAG
TATGCAAAGCATGCATCTCAATTAGTCAGCAACCATAGTCCCGCCCCTAACTCCGCCCATCCCGCCCCTA
ACTCCGCCCAGTTCCGCCCATTCTCCGCCCCATGGCTGACTAATTTTTTTTATTTATGCAGAGGCCGAGG
CCGCCTCGGCCTCTGAGCTATTCCAGAAGTAGTGAGGAGGCTTTTTTGGAGGCCTAGGCTTTTGCAAAGA
TCGATCAAGAGACAGGATGAGGATCGTTTCGCATGATTGAACAAGATGGATTGCACGCAGGTTCTCCGGC
CGCTTGGGTGGAGAGGCTATTCGGCTATGACTGGGCACAACAGACAATCGGCTGCTCTGATGCCGCCGTG
TTCCGGCTGTCAGCGCAGGGGCGCCCGGTTCTTTTTGTCAAGACCGACCTGTCCGGTGCCCTGAATGAAC
TGCAAGACGAGGCAGCGCGGCTATCGTGGCTGGCCACGACGGGCGTTCCTTGCGCAGCTGTGCTCGACGT
TGTCACTGAAGCGGGAAGGGACTGGCTGCTATTGGGCGAAGTGCCGGGGCAGGATCTCCTGTCATCTCAC
CTTGCTCCTGCCGAGAAAGTATCCATCATGGCTGATGCAATGCGGCGGCTGCATACGCTTGATCCGGCTA
CCTGCCCATTCGACCACCAAGCGAAACATCGCATCGAGCGAGCACGTACTCGGATGGAAGCCGGTCTTGT
CGATCAGGATGATCTGGACGAAGAGCATCAGGGGCTCGCGCCAGCCGAACTGTTCGCCAGGCTCAAGGCG
AGCATGCCCGACGGCGAGGATCTCGTCGTGACCCATGGCGATGCCTGCTTGCCGAATATCATGGTGGAAA
ATGGCCGCTTTTCTGGATTCATCGACTGTGGCCGGCTGGGTGTGGCGGACCGCTATCAGGACATAGCGTT
GGCTACCCGTGATATTGCTGAAGAGCTTGGCGGCGAATGGGCTGACCGCTTCCTCGTGCTTTACGGTATC
GCCGCTCCCGATTCGCAGCGCATCGCCTTCTATCGCCTTCTTGACGAGTTCTTCTGAGCGGGACTCTGGG
GTTCGAAATGACCGACCAAGCGACGCCCAACCTGCCATCACGAGATTTCGATTCCACCGCCGCCTTCTAT
GAAAGGTTGGGCTTCGGAATCGTTTTCCGGGACGCCGGCTGGATGATCCTCCAGCGCGGGGATCTCATGC
TGGAGTTCTTCGCCCACCCTAGGGGGAGGCTAACTGAAACACGGAAGGAGACAATACCGGAAGGAACCCG
CGCTATGACGGCAATAAAAAGACAGAATAAAACGCACGGTGTTGGGTCGTTTGTTCATAAACGCGGGGTT
CGGTCCCAGGGCTGGCACTCTGTCGATACCCCACCGAGACCCCATTGGGGCCAATACGCCCGCGTTTCTT
CCTTTTCCCCACCCCACCCCCCAAGTTCGGGTGAAGGCCCAGGGCTCGCAGCCAACGTCGGGGCGGCAGG
CCCTGCCATAGCCTCAGGTTACTCATATATACTTTAGATTGATTTAAAACTTCATTTTTAATTTAAAAGG
ATCTAGGTGAAGATCCTTTTTGATAATCTCATGACCAAAATCCCTTAACGTGAGTTTTCGTTCCACTGAG
CGTCAGACCCCGTAGAAAAGATCAAAGGATCTTCTTGAGATCCTTTTTTTCTGCGCGTAATCTGCTGCTT
GCAAACAAAAAAACCACCGCTACCAGCGGTGGTTTGTTTGCCGGATCAAGAGCTACCAACTCTTTTTCCG
AAGGTAACTGGCTTCAGCAGAGCGCAGATACCAAATACTGTTCTTCTAGTGTAGCCGTAGTTAGGCCACC
ACTTCAAGAACTCTGTAGCACCGCCTACATACCTCGCTCTGCTAATCCTGTTACCAGTGGCTGCTGCCAG
TGGCGATAAGTCGTGTCTTACCGGGTTGGACTCAAGACGATAGTTACCGGATAAGGCGCAGCGGTCGGGC
TGAACGGGGGGTTCGTGCACACAGCCCAGCTTGGAGCGAACGACCTACACCGAACTGAGATACCTACAGC
GTGAGCTATGAGAAAGCGCCACGCTTCCCGAAGGGAGAAAGGCGGACAGGTATCCGGTAAGCGGCAGGGT
CGGAACAGGAGAGCGCACGAGGGAGCTTCCAGGGGGAAACGCCTGGTATCTTTATAGTCCTGTCGGGTTT
CGCCACCTCTGACTTGAGCGTCGATTTTTGTGATGCTCGTCAGGGGGGCGGAGCCTATGGAAAAACGCCA
GCAACGCGGCCTTTTTACGGTTCCTGGCCTTTTGCTGGCCTTTTGCTCACATGTTCTTTCCTGCGTTATC
CCCTGATTCTGTGGATAACCGTATTACCGCCATGCAT
Features (pLannotate 1.2.2; 15 found; start..end, strand, type, name):
     61..364     +  enhancer       CMV enhancer: human cytomegalovirus immediate early enhancer
    365..568     +  promoter       CMV promoter: human cytomegalovirus (CMV) immediate early promoter
    613..1329    +  CDS            mCerulean3: mCerulean3 is a basic (constitutively fluorescent) cyan fluorescent protein published in 2011, derived from Aequorea victoria. It is reported to be a somewhat slowly-maturing monomer with very low acid sensitivity.
   1330..1348    +  misc_feature   MCS (fragment): multiple cloning site
   1351..2049    +  CDS            BCL2L1: B2CL1_HUMAN - Also known as BCL2L, BCLX. Experimental evidence at protein level: Swiss-Prot protein existence level 1. Isoform Bcl-X(S) promotes apoptosis. From Homo sapiens (Human).
   2075..2159    +  CDS            large T antigen (fragment): large T antigen from SV40 (simian virus 40)
   2182..2303    +  polyA_signal   SV40 poly(A) signal: SV40 polyadenylation signal
   2337..2765    -  rep_origin     f1 ori (sequence partly withheld): f1 bacteriophage origin of replication; arrow indicates direction of (+) strand synthesis
   2792..2896    +  promoter       AmpR promoter: bla
   2965..3175    +  promoter       SV40 promoter: SV40 early promoter
   3218..4012    +  CDS            NeoR/KanR: aminoglycoside phosphotransferase from Tn5; aph(3')-II (or nptII); confers resistance to neomycin, kanamycin, and G418 (Geneticin®)
   4033..4185    +  CDS            ble (fragment): BLE_KLEPN - Experimental evidence at protein level: Swiss-Prot protein existence level 1. Binding protein with a strong affinity to the bleomycin family of antibiotics. Binds to CL990; an antimitotic-antibiotic compound. From Klebsiella pneumoniae.
   4244..4291    +  polyA_signal   HSV TK poly(A) signal: herpes simplex virus thymidine kinase polyadenylation signal (Cole and Stacy, 1985)
   4382..4398    -  polyA_signal   bGH poly(A) signal (fragment): bovine growth hormone polyadenylation signal
   4620..5208    +  rep_origin     ori: high-copy-number ColE1/pMB1/pBR322/pUC origin of replication
