[The description below was written by a language model from this plasmid's Addgene catalogue record and pLannotate feature annotations shown in this document.]
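Description:
mCerulean3-BclXL-pEGFP-C1 is a mammalian expression plasmid of about 5.3 kb built on the pEGFP-C1 backbone, in which the cyan fluorescent protein mCerulean3 occupies the fluorescent protein position upstream of the cloning site. It is propagated in E. coli through a high-copy ColE1/pUC-type origin and also carries an f1 phage origin. A single NeoR/KanR (Tn5 aminoglycoside phosphotransferase) gene provides both selections. The bacterial bla-type promoter drives it for kanamycin resistance in bacteria, and the SV40 early promoter drives it for G418 selection in mammalian cells, with the HSV TK polyadenylation signal terminating the transcript. Short annotated fragments of ble, SV40 large T antigen and bGH poly(A) appear to be backbone remnants or partial matches rather than functional elements.

The payload is a single fusion open reading frame driven by the human cytomegalovirus immediate early enhancer and promoter and terminated by the SV40 poly(A) signal. mCerulean3, a monomeric Aequorea-derived cyan protein, is placed at the N-terminus and is joined to human Bcl-XL (BCL2L1), an anti-apoptotic Bcl-2 family member, by a flexible seven-residue linker encoded by the remaining multiple cloning site sequence. According to the depositor, the Bcl-XL coding sequence matches a human BCL2L1 reference transcript. Transfection yields constitutive expression of cyan-tagged Bcl-XL. This allows the protein to be visualised in live cells, and the associated work examined how Bim binding to Bcl-XL and Bcl-2 resists displacement by BH3-mimetic drugs. The record does not specify the assay format in which the fusion was used.
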