Addgene plasmid #177408: mCerulean3-BclXL-pEGFP-C1
Purpose: To express mCerulean3 fused to the N-terminus of the Bcl-2 family protein, Bcl-XL.
Depositing lab: David Andrews. Publication: Bim escapes displacement by BH3-mimetic anti-cancer drugs by double-bolt locking both Bcl-XL and Bcl-2. Liu Q, Osterlund EJ, Chi X, Pogmore J, Leber B, Andrews DW. Elife. 2019 Mar 12;8. pii: 37689. doi: 10.7554/eLife.37689. PubMed 30860026.
Backbone
  Vector backbone: pEGFP-C1
  Vector type: Mammalian Expression
  Selectable markers: Neomycin (select with G418)
Growth in bacteria
  Bacterial resistance: Kanamycin, 50 μg/mL
  Growth temperature: 37°C
  Growth strain: DH5alpha
  Copy number: Unknown
Gene/Insert
  Gene/Insert name: Bcl-XL (alt name: CBclXL, CBcl-XL, mCerulean3-Bcl-XL, mCer3-Bcl-XL, Bcl2 like protein 1 (Bcl2l1))
  Species: H. sapiens (human)
  Promoter: CMV
  Tag / fusion protein: mCerulean3 (N terminal on insert)
  Cloning method: Restriction Enzyme
  Sequencing primers: 5′ TGACGCAAATGGGCGGTAGG; 3′ TCGCCCTTTGACGTTGGAGTCCAC
Resource information
  A portion of this plasmid was derived from a plasmid made by: BclXL sequence aligns with NCBI Reference Sequence: NM_001317919.2 of H. sapiens BCL2 like 1 (BCL2L1), transcript variant 3, mRNA. mCerulean3 sequence received from Mark Rizzo PMID: 21479270.
Terms and licenses: Academic/Nonprofit Terms; Industry Terms: Not Available to Industry
Depositor comments: Transfection of this plasmid will express mCerulean3-fused to the N-terminus of Bcl-XL. There is a flexible, 7 aa linker "SGLRSRE", between mCerulean3 and Bcl-XL.
How to cite: mCerulean3-BclXL-pEGFP-C1 was a gift from David Andrews (Addgene plasmid # 177408 ; http://n2t.net/addgene:177408 ; RRID:Addgene_177408)
